>Addgene plasmid #188007 | GBH-R-insBFP.1 | addgene full sequence | sequence record 380746 | Addgene NGS Result
CGGGTTTCGCCACCTCTGACTTGAGCGTCGATTTTTGTGATGCTCGTCAGGGGGGCGGAGCCTATGGAAA
AACGCCAGCAACGCGGCCTTTTTACGGTTCCTGGCCTTTTGCTGGCCTTTTGCTCACATGTTCTTTCCTG
CGTTATCCCCTGATTCTGTGGATAACCGTATTACCGCCTTTGAGTGAGCTGATACCGCTCGCCGCAGCCG
AACGACCGAGCGCAGCGAGTCAGTGAGCGAGGAAGCGGAACAGATTTAAATGGTACCGAGCAGAGGTGTA
AAAAGTACTCAAAAATTTTACTCAAGTGAAAGTACAAGTACTTAGGGAAAATTTTACTCAATTAAAAGTA
AAAGTATCTGGCTAGAATCTTACTTGAGTAAAAGTAAAAAAGTACTCCATTAAAATTGTACTTGAGTATT
AAGGAAGTAAAAGTAAAAGCAAGAAAGAAAACTAGAGTGGTCTCCCTTTAGTGAGGGTCAATTGATGGGA
GGCGTTCGGGCCACAGCGGACACGCAGGTGCGCAACGCAATTAATGTGAGTTAGCTCACTCATTAGGCAC
CCCAGGCTTTACACTTTATGCTTCCGGCTCGTATGTTGTGTGGAATTGTGAGCGGATAACAATTTCACAC
AGGAAACAGCTATGACCATGATTACGCCAAGCGCGCAATTAACCCTCACTAAAGGGAACAAAAGCTGGAG
GACCTCGAGGGGGGGCCCGGTACCCAATTCGCCCTATAGTGAGTCGTATTACGCGCGCTCACTGGCCGTC
GTTTTACAACGTCGTGACTGGGAAAACCCTGGCGTTACCCAACTTAATCGCCTTGCAGCACATCCCCCTT
TCGCCAGCTGGCGTAATAGCGAAGAGGCCCGCACCGATCGCCCTTCCCAACAGTTGCGCAGCCTGAATGG
CGAATGGACCTGCCACACTTCCTTGCTAGACAATGGGCCCATAACTTTAAATAATGCCAATTATTTAAAG
TTACTATCATAACTTCGTATAGCATACATTATACGAAGTTATACCTAGGCTTACCACCCACTAGCGGTCA
GACTGCAGATTGCAGCACGAAACAGGAAGCTGACTCCACATGGTCACATGCTCACTGAAGTGTTGACTTC
CCTGACAGCTGTGCACTTTCTAAACCGGTTTTCTCATTCATTTACAGTTCAGCCGGAATTCACCCGGGTA
CCGGAAGGTGCCTCCTCCGAGGACGTCATCAAGGAGTTCATGCGCTTCAAGGTGCGCATGGAGGGCTCCG
TGAACGGCCACGAGTTCGAGATCGAGGGCGAGGGCGAGGGCCGCCCCTACGAGGGCACCCAGACCGCCAA
GCTGAAGGTGACCAAGGGCGGCCCCCTGCCCTTCGCCTGGGACATCCTGTCCCCTCAGTTCCAGTACGGC
TCCAAGGCCTACGTGAAGCACCCCGCCGACATCCCCGACTACTTGAAGCTGTCCTTCCCCGAGGGCTTCA
AGTGGGAGCGCGTGATGAACTTCGAGGACGGCGGCGTGGTGACCGTGACCCAGGACTCCTCCCTGCAGGA
CGGCGAGTTCATCTACAAGGTGAAGCTGCGCGGCACCAACTTCCCCTCCGACGGCCCCGTAATGCAGAAG
AAGACCATGGGCTGGGAGGCCTCCACCGAGCGGATGTACCCCGAGGACGGCGCCCTGAAGGGCGAGATCA
AGATGAGGCTGAAGCTGAAGGACGGCGGCCACTACGACGCCGAGGTCAAGACCACCTACATGGCCAAGAA
GCCCGTGCAGCTGCCCGGCGCCTACAAGACCGACATCAAGCTGGACATCACCTCCCACAACGAGGACTAC
ACCATCGTGGAACAGTACGAGCGCGCCGAGGGCCGCCACTCCACCGGAGCCTAAGACTAGTAATTAAGTC
TCAGCCACCGTTAACTGAACATGTCAAAACCTGTGGAGACTGTTGAGATTTGATGTTCTGAAAAGATAAA
GCCTATAAATAAAATGTTGCCCAAATTTCCTGCCTGATGTTTTTCTTTGTCTTTGCTACATGGCTTTGCT
GCTCGGATCGGCTCACTCTGTGTATGCCACGTTCACTTTGTACTCTCCTTCTCACGGTAGGTTTATTATT
TTTAGATGTGCAGTTAGTTTCTGTGAAATAACACACCACACACTGATATTGTCTGTGCATTGACTTGGTG
AGTGCACATTGTTTTTGATCTTGACATATTTATATTTGATTGATCAGGTGAACTGTGTGAATCTAAAGTG
CTCCATACAGATGTTCTGCATTGAAAATATTCTCATTTTATTAGTGGAAGTGAGTGTATGCCACATCCAA
TCAATTTCAGCAAACACCCCAGTATGATTTAATGCAAAAAAATGAAGGTATCAAACACGCATTACTACTT
TGCAGTTAAATATTTAACATTTATTCCAACACGAAAAAAAGCAGTAAATAACACTTTGACAAACACGTCA
GGACATCTTATTTTTGTCACCCTCACAGGCAATTTAGTATAATATATTATATATATATATATATCATATA
ATAATATTCAGTATAATATATATATATATATCATATTATAATATTCAGTATAATATAAAACACAAACACA
TATATGTATAATATAATATAACATTTTTATTTATTGAGATGCCTCTATGGACCGTGTTATAAGAAGTAAA
GATCAGGAGAAGTAAACATGAAGTGTAATTATGAATACTGATGTTAAATTAAGCTATGATGAGTTTTCAC
TGTTAATTTACCATCTCAATTAAATGTTGATGCCTCCATGACCAAGTTAAGCAGATGAGACTGAGGACAA
CTGTAGAAGACAAGATGTTCACTTTGCTGAATATAGCTGGCTTGACAGTTATCTATGACTCTATAAATAT
ATATATATTTTTTTTTTTATAAAATGATTTATTTATAACTATATATCCATTTCTCAGACAGGTGCTTCAT
ATCCCTCACTCCCGTAGCTGTCCATGCTGGATCTGTCCCCGTTGTTTTTAAAAAGCTAAATAAGTTATTA
ACATGACTGCATCCAGCGAGCCAAACCTGTCTGGTGTACAGCTACCAGAGAAGCCATATGGGCGCACAAA
ATGATCTAATAGTATACTATAAAATCTTTCAAAATCCAGGCCACTACCCTATGACTAAAACCACACATAT
TAGGTTTTAAAAAAAAGTCACAATGAAGACGTCACAAACGTTCCTGAAGACTAATGACTCGTCTAACCCC
ATCTTACCTTCTGCTGTTTCACTCAAAGAAAAGCCACCAGCTGTCTCTGTGATCTGCTCATTCTGTGTAA
ACTTGTGTTCTCAACAATTAACAATTAACCAAAAGCCTCTGGAGCTGCGTGAGCATCACGATGTGTTTGT
CTTCTGTGAGCGTGGCAGTGTCCACGAAGTCAATGTGAATTGGTTGGCCAAACACAGCTAATGTGGCATG
TGTGATTGGACAGCCACTTAAAAGTGTTAAAGTGTGTTTACGCACAGGATTGGTTTTCCGCTGAATCAGG
CAAAACCAGCAGAACCGATCTAAACTCGAGTATAAAAGTGAGTAGGAGATGCTATTCGTCCCAAAACATC
TCCACCACCATATCCACCATTCCTCGCCTCTGCTTCGAGAACAGGTGAGTGTCGAGCGGGATGGTAAATC
TACAGAGAATGCGGAGTGTAGCTTGTGTACATGTTTTTGATTAACAGAGATTGTATGTGTGTGTTTGTGT
CAGTGTGGAATTCACCTCGAGACCATGGCTCCAAAGAAGAAGCGTAAGGTAACCATGAGCGAGCTGATTA
AGGAGAACATGCACATGAAGCTGTACATGGAGGGCACCGTGGACAACCATCACTTCAAGTGCACATCCGA
GGGCGAAGGCAAGCCCTACGAGGGCACCCAGACCATGAGAATCAAGGTGGTCGAGGGCGGCCCTCTCCCC
TTCGCCTTCGACATCCTGGCTACTAGCTTCCTCTACGGCAGCAAGACCTTCATCAACCACACCCAGGGCA
TCCCCGACTTCTTCAAGCAGTCCTTCCCTGAGGGCTTCACATGGGAGAGAGTCACCACATACGAAGACGG
GGGCGTGCTGACCGCTACCCAGGACACCAGCCTCCAGGACGGCTGCCTCATCTACAACGTCAAGATCAGA
GGGGTGAACTTCACATCCAACGGCCCTGTGATGCAGAAGAAAACACTCGGCTGGGAGGCCTTCACCGAGA
CGCTGTACCCCGCTGACGGCGGCCTGGAAGGCAGAAACGACATGGCCCTGAAGCTCGTGGGCGGGAGCCA
TCTGATCGCAAACATCAAGACCACATATAGATCCAAGAAACCCGCTAAGAACCTCAAGATGCCTGGCGTC
TACTATGTGGACTACAGACTGGAAAGAATCAAGGAGGCCAACAACGAGACCTACGTCGAGCAGCACGAGG
TGGCAGTGGCCAGATACTGCGACCTCCCTAGCAAACTGGGGCACAAGCTCAATTAAAGCTGAGATCTGTG
CCTTCTAGTTGCCAGCCATCTGTTGTTTGCCCCTCCCCCGTGCCTTCCTTGACCCTGGAAGGTGCCACTC
CCACTGTCCTTTCCTAATAAAATGAGGAAATTGCATCGCATTGTCTGAGTAGGTGTCATTCTATTCTGGG
GGGTGGGGTGGGGCAGGACAGCAAGGGGGAGGATTGGGAAGACAATAGCAGGCATGCTGGGGATGCGGTG
GGCTCTATGGCTTCTGAGGCGGAAAGAACCAAAGGGCGAATTAATTCATTGATGAGTTTGGACAAACCAC
AACTAGAATGCAGTGAAAAAAATGCTTTATTTGTGAAATTTGTGATGCTATTGCTTTATTTGTAACCATT
ATAAGCTGCAATAAACAAGTTAACAACAACAATTGCATTCATTTTATGTTTCAGGTTCAGGGGGAGGTGT
GGGAGGTTTTTTAAAGCAAGTAAAACCTCTACAAATGTGGTCATTGATGAGTTTGGACAAACCACAACTA
GAATGCAGTGAAAAAAATGCTTTATTTGTGAAATTTGTGATGCTATTGCTTTATTTGTAACCATTATAAG
CTGCAATAAACAAGTTAACAACAACAATTGCATTCATTTTATGTTTCAGGTTCAGGGGGAGGTGTGGGAG
GTTTTTTAAAGCAAGTAAAACCTCTACAAATGTGGTCATTCAGATCAATTAACCCTCACCCGGGCTAGCG
ATGCATGGGAGCTCAAGACGTCTGATAACTTCGTATAGCATACATTATACGAAGTTATCTACCTAACTTT
AAATAATGCCAATTATTTAAAGTTACTTCCGCGCCCGGGGAGCCCAAGGGCACGCCCTGGCACCTGACGT
ACGTTGTCTAGCAAGGAAGTGAAGAGCTATCCGGATATATATGTATGTTATCATAACTGTACTGGCTATG
TCAGGTGGTAATGACTGTAACGTTACGTTACTCGTTGTAGGCACGACATTGAATATGCTCTTCTCCGCTG
TGGCCCGAACGCCTCCCGCTAGCGATGGGATCTAATACGACTCACTATAGGGAGACCAAGGGAAAATAGA
ATGAAGTGATCTCCAAAAAATAAGTACTTTTTGACTGTAAATAAAATTGTAAGGAGTAAAAAGTACTTTT
TTTTCTAAAAAAATGTAATTAAGTAAAAGTAAAAGTATTGATTTTTAATTGTACTCAAGTAAAGTAAAAA
TCCCCAAAAATAATACTTAAGTACAGTAATCAAGTAAAATTACTCAAGTACTTTACACCTCTGGGATCCA
GCTGCATCATGAACAATAAAACTGTCTGCTTACATAAACAGTAATACAAGGGGTGTTATGAGCCATATTC
AACGGGAAACGTCGAGGCCGCGATTAAATTCCAACATGGATGCTGATTTATATGGGTATAAATGGGCTCG
CGATAATGTCGGGCAATCAGGTGCGACAATCTATCGCTTGTATGGGAAGCCCGATGCGCCAGAGTTGTTT
CTGAAACATGGCAAAGGTAGCGTTGCCAATGATGTTACAGATGAGATGGTCAGACTAAACTGGCTGACGG
AATTTATGCCTCTTCCGACCATCAAGCATTTTATCCGTACTCCTGATGATGCATGGTTACTCACCACTGC
GATCCCCGGAAAAACAGCATTCCAGGTATTAGAAGAATATCCTGATTCAGGTGAAAATATTGTTGATGCG
CTGGCAGTGTTCCTGCGCCGGTTGCATTCGATTCCTGTTTGTAATTGTCCTTTTAACAGCGATCGCGTAT
TTCGTCTCGCTCAGGCGCAATCACGAATGAATAACGGTTTGGTTGATGCGAGTGATTTTGATGACGAGCG
TAATGGCTGGCCTGTTGAACAAGTCTGGAAAGAAATGCATAAACTTTTGCCATTCTCACCGGATTCAGTC
GTCACTCATGGTGATTTCTCACTTGATAACCTTATTTTTGACGAGGGGAAATTAATAGGTTGTATTGATG
TTGGACGAGTCGGAATCGCAGACCGATACCAGGATCTTGCCATCCTATGGAACTGCCTCGGTGAGTTTTC
TCCTTCATTACAGAAACGGCTTTTTCAAAAATATGGTATTGATAATCCTGATATGAATAAATTGCAGTTT
CATTTGATGCTCGATGAGTTTTTCTAATCAGAATTGGTTAATTGGTTGTAACACTGGCAAAAAGGATCTA
GGTGAAGATCCTTTTTGATAATCTCATGACCAAAATCCCTTAACGTGAGTTTTCGTTCCACTGAGCGTCA
GACCCCGTAGAAAAGATCAAAGGATCTTCTTGAGATCCTTTTTTTCTGCGCGTAATCTGCTGCTTGCAAA
CAAAAAAACCACCGCTACCAGCGGTGGTTTGTTTGCCGGATCAAGAGCTACCAACTCTTTTTCCGAAGGT
AACTGGCTTCAGCAGAGCGCAGATACCAAATACTGTTCTTCTAGTGTAGCCGTAGTTAGGCCACCACTTC
AAGAACTCTGTAGCACCGCCTACATACCTCGCTCTGCTAATCCTGTTACCAGTGGCTGCTGCCAGTGGCG
ATAAGTCGTGTCTTACCGGGTTGGACTCAAGACGATAGTTACCGGATAAGGCGCAGCGGTCGGGCTGAAC
GGGGGGTTCGTGCACACAGCCCAGCTTGGAGCGAACGACCTACACCGAACTGAGATACCTACAGCGTGAG
CTATGAGAAAGCGCCACGGTTCCCGAAGGGAGAAAGGCGGACAGGTATCCGGTAAGCGGCAGGGTCGGAA
CAGGAGAGCGCACGAGGGAGCTTCCAGGGGGAAACGCCTGGTATCTTTATAGTCCTGT
Features (pLannotate 1.2.2; 23 found; start..end, strand, type, name):
    457..475     -  promoter       T7 Φ3.8 promoter (fragment): weak promoter for bacteriophage T7 RNA polymerase
    532..553     +  protein_bind   CAP binding site: CAP binding activates transcription in the presence of cAMP. E. coli catabolite activator protein
    568..598     +  promoter       lac promoter: promoter for the E. coli lac operon
    606..622     +  protein_bind   lac operator: The lac repressor binds to the lac operator to inhibit transcription in E. coli. This inhibition can be relieved by adding lactose or isopropyl-β-D-thiogalactopyranoside (IPTG). lac repressor encoded by lacI
    667..685     +  promoter       T3 promoter: promoter for bacteriophage T3 RNA polymerase
    701..724     +  misc_feature   MCS (fragment): pBluescript multiple cloning site
    733..751     -  promoter       T7 promoter: promoter for bacteriophage T7 RNA polymerase
    759..914     +  CDS            lacZα (fragment): LacZα fragment of β-galactosidase; lacZ fragment
    989..1022    +  protein_bind   loxP: Cre-mediated recombination occurs in the 8-bp core sequence (GCATACAT). Cre recombinase
   1200..1874    +  CDS            mRFP1: monomeric derivative of DsRed (Campbell et al., 2002) mammalian codon-optimized
   2535..2551    +  promoter       LEU2 promoter (fragment): S. cerevisiae LEU2
   3765..4463    +  CDS            TagBFP: TagBFP is a basic (constitutively fluorescent) blue fluorescent protein published in 2008, derived from Entacmaea quadricolor. It is reported to be a very rapidly-maturing monomer with very low acid sensitivity.
   4476..4700    +  polyA_signal   bGH poly(A) signal: bovine growth hormone polyadenylation signal
   4704..4721    +  promoter       SV40 promoter (fragment): SV40 enhancer and early promoter
   4770..4851    -  polyA_signal   SV40 poly(A) signal: SV40 polyadenylation signal
   4874..4941    -  CDS            large T antigen (fragment): large T antigen from SV40 (simian virus 40)
   4975..5056    -  polyA_signal   SV40 poly(A) signal: SV40 polyadenylation signal
   5079..5146    -  CDS            large T antigen (fragment): large T antigen from SV40 (simian virus 40)
   5205..5238    +  protein_bind   loxP: Cre-mediated recombination occurs in the 8-bp core sequence (GCATACAT). Cre recombinase
   5280..5313    -  protein_bind   attB: minimal attB site for the φC31 integrase (Groth et al., 2000) phage φC31 integrase
   5493..5511    +  promoter       T7 promoter: promoter for bacteriophage T7 RNA polymerase
   5798..6607    +  CDS            KanR: aminoglycoside phosphotransferase; aph(3')-Ia; confers resistance to kanamycin in bacteria or G418 (Geneticin®) in eukaryotes
   6750..70      +  rep_origin     ori (across the origin): high-copy-number ColE1/pMB1/pBR322/pUC origin of replication
