[The description below was written by a language model from this plasmid's Addgene catalogue record and pLannotate feature annotations shown in this document.]
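Description:
GBH-R-insBFP.1 is a zebrafish cloning vector for building donors that integrate a conditional gene-break cassette into an intron of a chosen gene. It is built on the pKTol2-SE backbone and propagated in E. coli at high copy from a ColE1/pUC-type origin, with kanamycin selection through an aph(3')-Ia KanR gene. The sequenced record is about 7.3 kb. Residual pBluescript-type elements (lac promoter and operator, a lacZα fragment, T3 and T7 promoters, a partial MCS) sit upstream of the cassette. As supplied, the plasmid carries no targeting sequences. The user adds a 5′ homology domain at the BfuAI site and a 3′ homology domain at the BspQI site to direct integration to the locus of interest.

The payload lies between two loxP sites in the same orientation, so Cre recombinase can excise the integrated cassette, which is presumably the basis of the conditional behaviour named in the record. Within this interval, an mRFP1 coding sequence acts as a promoterless protein trap. It depends on the endogenous promoter of the targeted gene, so red fluorescence reports expression of the trapped locus while the cassette disrupts the gene. Downstream is a secondary marker, TagBFP followed by a bGH polyadenylation signal, which the catalogue says is driven by an insulin promoter. That promoter is not annotated in the feature table but would fit the unannotated stretch preceding TagBFP. Two reverse-oriented SV40 poly(A) signals follow the marker, and a minimal φC31 attB site sits just outside the second loxP. Splice and mutagenic termination elements typical of gene-break cassettes are not annotated. The construct is used for targeted insertional mutagenesis and reporter tagging in zebrafish.
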