Addgene plasmid #188007: GBH-R-insBFP.1
Purpose: Cloning vector for conditional, intronic, targeted integration of a genebreak cassette optimized for zebrafish
Depositing lab: Karl Clark. Depositing organization: Mayo Foundation for Medical Education and Research.
Backbone
  Vector backbone: pKTol2-SE
  Backbone manufacturer: K.Clark
  Backbone size w/o insert (bp): 7200
  Vector type: Targetable insertional mutagen and reporter system
Growth in bacteria
  Bacterial resistance: Kanamycin, 50 μg/mL
  Growth temperature: 37°C
  Growth strain: DH5alpha
  Copy number: High Copy
Gene/Insert
  Gene/Insert name: Targeted mRFP protein trap; secondary marker insulin BFP
  Species: D. rerio (zebrafish)
  Promoter: Endogenuous Promoter; insulin promotor
  Cloning method: Restriction Enzyme; 5′ cloning site BfuaI (unknown if destroyed); 3′ cloning site BspQI (unknown if destroyed)
  Sequencing primers: 5′ SEQ-pk-F1: TGTATTACTGTTTATGTAAGCAGACA; 3′ SEQ-pk-R1: AGCGAGTCAGTGAGCGA
Terms and licenses: Academic/Nonprofit Terms; Industry Terms: Not Available to Industry
Depositor comments: This plasmid is designed to have homology domains cloned into the 5' end and 3' end. Bfuai is used to clone in the 5' homology domain, while BspQi is used to clone in the 3' homology domain.
How to cite: GBH-R-insBFP.1 was a gift from Karl Clark (Addgene plasmid # 188007 ; http://n2t.net/addgene:188007 ; RRID:Addgene_188007)
